>Addgene plasmid #175210 | pCfB8360 | depositor partial sequence | sequence record 339709 | YHR032W
ATGTCTAAACAATTTAGTCATACCACCAACGACAGAAGATCATCGATTATCTACTCCACCAGTGTCGGGA
AGGCAGGGCTTTTCACGCCTGCAGACTACATCCCACAGGAGTCAGAAGAAAACTTAATTGAGGGCGAAGA
GCAAGAGGGTAGTGAAGAAGAACCTTCCTATACCGGCAATGACGATGAGACGGAGAGGGAAGGTGAATAC
CATTCGTTGTTAGATGCCAACAATTCGCGGACATTGCAACAAGAAGCGTGGCAACAAGGTTATGACTCTC
ACGACCGTAAGCGGTTGCTTGACGAAGAACGGGACCTGCTAATAGACAACAAACTGCTCTCTCAACACGG
CAACGGTGGGGGAGATATAGAAAGTCACGGACATGGCCAAGCAATTGGACCGGACGAGGAAGAAAGACCA
GCTGAGATTGCAAATACGTGGGAGAGCGCGATCGAGAGTGGTCAGAAAATCAGCACAACTTTTAAGAGAG
AAACGCAAGTGATCACGATGAATGCGTTGCCGCTAATCTTCACCTTTATCTTGCAAAATTCGTTGTCACT
AGCATCTATTTTCTCCGTCTCACATTTAGGGACGAAAGAGCTAGGTGGTGTTACACTCGGTTCTATGACT
GCTAACATCACGGGTCTTGCTGCTATTCAAGGTCTGTGTACATGTCTGGACACACTGTGTGCGCAGGCAT
ACGGTGCCAAAAACTACCACTTGGTGGGTGTGCTAGTGCAGAGATGTGCTGTGATCACCATCTTGGCGTT
CTTGCCAATGATGTATGTTTGGTTTGTTTGGTCGGAAAAGATCCTAGCACTAATGATTCCGGAGAGAGAA
CTATGCGCGCTAGCGGCTAACTATCTACGTGTAACCGCATTCGGTGTGCCAGGATTCATCCTTTTTGAAT
GTGGTAAGAGGTTCCTACAATGTCAAGGTATATTCCATGCATCCACAATCGTGCTCTTTGTGTGCGCACC
CTTGAACGCATTGATGAACTACTTACTTGTTTGGAATGACAAGATTGGGATTGGGTACCTTGGTGCGCCA
TTATCGGTTGTGATCAACTACTGGTTGATGACGCTCGGATTACTAATATACGCAATGACCACCAAGCACA
AGGAGAGACCACTCAAATGCTGGAATGGTATCATCCCTAAGGAACAAGCATTTAAGAACTGGCGTAAGAT
GATTAACCTAGCTATTCCCGGCGTGGTGATGGTGGAGGCAGAGTTCCTCGGCTTTGAAGTGTTGACAATT
TTCGCTTCCCATCTGGGCACCGATGCCTTGGGCGCTCAGTCGATTGTGGCTACGATTGCGTCTCTTGCAT
ACCAAGTGCCTTTCTCTATCTCCGTTTCTACCAGTACACGTGTAGCCAATTTTATCGGCGCGTCGCTATA
CGACAGCTGCATGATCACGTGCCGCGTGTCCTTATTGTTGTCCTTTGTGTGCTCCTCAATGAACATGTTC
GTTATCTGCCGTTATAAGGAACAAATCGCAAGTCTATTTTCTACTGAGAGCGCTGTAGTGAAGATGGTCG
TGGACACACTACCTCTTCTTGCGTTCATGCAATTATTCGATGCCTTTAATGCGTCCACCGCCGGATGCCT
ACGTGGTCAAGGGAGACAAAAAAATAGGTGGGTACATCAACCTAGTCGCATTCTACTGCCTAGGTGTGCC
CATGGCATATGTGTTAGCATTCCTGTATCATCTGGGTGTAGGCGGCTTATGGTTGGGTATAACTAG
