[The description below was written by a language model from this plasmid's Addgene catalogue record.]
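Description:
pCfB8360 is a Xenopus oocyte expression vector built on the pNB1u/pLIFE016 backbone (about 3.1 kb without insert). It is designed as a template for in vitro transcription rather than for direct expression in cells. It is propagated in E. coli as a high-copy plasmid under ampicillin selection. The record does not name the origin of replication, and no feature table is available to confirm other backbone elements.

The insert is the Saccharomyces cerevisiae open reading frame YHR032W, placed downstream of a T7 promoter. T7 RNA polymerase can therefore transcribe the gene in vitro, and a template-encoded poly(A) stretch following the insert gives the transcript a 3′ poly(A) tail. The catalogue lists this as a C-terminal "tag", but it is a feature of the mRNA that supports stability and translation after injection, not a protein fusion. No epitope tag or reporter is recorded. The insert was introduced by USER cloning, a uracil-excision method that here relies on an Nt.BbvCI nicking site in the vector cassette. The 5′ site is recorded as retained, and the state of the 3′ junction is unknown.

The resulting mRNA is intended for injection into Xenopus laevis oocytes, a standard heterologous system for expressing membrane proteins and measuring their transport activity. The associated study aimed to deorphanize yeast solute carriers with respect to uptake of xenobiotic compounds, which suggests that YHR032W was being examined as a candidate transporter. The record itself does not describe the protein's function or substrates.
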