Addgene plasmid #175210: pCfB8360
Purpose: Xenopus oocyte expression vector containing YHR032W. Contains T7 RNA polymerase binding site, and adds polyA tail to YHR032W. Used for generation of mRNA, for injection into xenopus laevis oocytes.
Depositing lab: Irina Borodina. Depositing organization: Danmarks Tekniske Universitet. Publication: Deorphanizing solute carriers in Saccharomyces cerevisiae for secondary uptake of xenobiotic compounds. Moller-Hansen I, Saez-Saez J, van der Hoek SA, Dyekjaer JD, Christensen HB, Wright Muelas M, O'Hagan S, Kell DB, Borodina I. Front Microbiol. 2024 Apr 12;15:1376653. doi: 10.3389/fmicb.2024.1376653. PubMed 38680917.
Backbone
  Vector backbone: pNB1u/pLIFE016
  Backbone size w/o insert (bp): 3099
  Vector type: mRNA expression, injection into xenopus oocytes
Growth in bacteria
  Bacterial resistance: Ampicillin, 100 μg/mL
  Growth temperature: 37°C
  Growth strain: DH5alpha
  Copy number: High Copy
Gene/Insert
  Gene/Insert name: YHR032W
  Species: S. cerevisiae (budding yeast)
  Promoter: T7
  Tag / fusion protein: PolyA (C terminal on insert)
  Cloning method: Restriction Enzyme; 5′ cloning site Nt.BbvCI (not destroyed); 3′ cloning site USER cloning (unknown if destroyed)
  Sequencing primers: 5′ AAGGCGATTAAGTTGGGT; 3′ GTGTTCTTGAGGCTGGTTTA
Terms and licenses: Academic/Nonprofit Terms; Industry Terms: Not Available to Industry
Depositor comments: Generated by USER cloning
How to cite: pCfB8360 was a gift from Irina Borodina (Addgene plasmid # 175210 ; http://n2t.net/addgene:175210 ; RRID:Addgene_175210)
